>Addgene plasmid #123990 | MTK234_014 | addgene full sequence | sequence record 252010 | Addgene NGS Result
GCCGGATCAAGAGCTACCAACTCTTTTTCCGAAGGTAACTGGCTTCAGCAGAGCGCAGATACCAAATACT
GTTCTTCTAGTGTAGCCGTAGTTAGGCCACCACTTCAAGAACTCTGTAGCACCGCCTACATACCTCGCTC
TGCTAATCCTGTTACCAGTGGCTGCTGCCAGTGGCGATAAGTCGTGTCTTACCGGGTTGGACTCAAGACG
ATAGTTACCGGATAAGGCGCAGCGGTCGGGCTGAACGGGGGGTTCGTGCACACAGCCCAGCTTGGAGCGA
ACGACCTACACCGAACTGAGATACCTACAGCGTGAGCTATGAGAAAGCGCCACGCTTCCCGAAGGGAGAA
AGGCGGACAGGTATCCGGTAAGCGGCAGGGTCGGAACAGGAGAGCGCACGAGGGAGCTTCCAGGGGGAAA
CGCCTGGTATCTTTATAGTCCTGTCGGGTTTCGCCACCTCTGACTTGAGCGTCGATTTTTGTGATGCTCG
TCAGGGGGGCGGAGCCTATGGAAAAACGCCAGCAACGCGGCCTTTTTACGGTTCCTGGCCTTTTGCTGGC
CTTTTGCTCACATGTTCTTTCCTGCGTTATCCCCTGATTCTGTGGATAACCGTAGTCGGTCTCAAACGGA
TCCGACGCGCCATCTCTAGGCCCGCGCCGGCCCCCTCGCACGGACTTGTGGGAGAAGCTCGGCTACTCCC
CTGCCCCGGTTAATTTGCATATAATATTTCCTAGTAACTATAGAGGCTTAATGTGCGATAAAAGACAGAT
AATCTGTTCTTTTTAATACTAGCTACATTTTACATGATAGGCTTGGATTTCTATAACTTCGTATAGCATA
CATTATACGAAGTTATAAACAGCACAAAAGGAAACTCACCCTAACTGTAAAGTAATTGTGTGTTTTGAGA
CTATAAGTATCCCTTGGAGAACCACCTTGTTTGCGACACCAACTCTAGTCCGTGTTTAAGAGCTAAGCTG
GAAACAGCATAGCAAGTTTAAATAAGGCTAGTCCGTTATCAACTTGAAAAAGTGGCACCGAGTCGGTGCT
TTTTTTGCTGTGAGACCAGACCAATAAAAAACGCCCGGCGGCAACCGAGCGTTCTGAACAAATCCAGATG
GAGTTCTGAGGTCATTACTGGATCTATCAACAGGAGTCCAAGCGAGCTCGATATCAAATTACGCCCCGCC
CTGCCACTCATCGCAGTACTGTTGTAATTCATTAAGCATTCTGCCGACATGGAAGCCATCACAAACGGCA
TGATGAACCTGAATCGCCAGCGGCATCAGCACCTTGTCGCCTTGCGTATAATATTTGCCCATGGTGAAAA
CGGGGGCGAAGAAGTTGTCCATATTGGCCACGTTTAAATCAAAACTGGTGAAACTCACCCAGGGATTGGC
TGAAACGAAAAACATATTCTCAATAAACCCTTTAGGGAAATAGGCCAGGTTTTCACCGTAACACGCCACA
TCTTGCGAATATATGTGTAGAAACTGCCGGAAATCGTCGTGGTATTCACTCCAGAGCGATGAAAACGTTT
CAGTTTGCTCATGGAAAACGGTGTAACAAGGGTGAACACTATCCCATATCACCAGCTCACCGTCTTTCAT
TGCCATACGAAATTCCGGATGAGCATTCATCAGGCGGGCAAGAATGTGAATAAAGGCCGGATAAAACTTG
TGCTTATTTTTCTTTACGGTCTTTAAAAAGGCCGTAATATCCAGCTGAACGGTCTGGTTATAGGTACATT
GAGCAACTGACTGAAATGCCTCAAAATGTTCTTTACGATGCCATTGGGATATATCAACGGTGGTATATCC
AGTGATTTTTTTCTCCATTTTAGCTTCCTTAGCTCCTGAAAATCTCGATAACTCAAAAAATACGCCCGGT
AGTGATCTTATTTCATTATGGTGAAAGTTGGAACCTCTTACGTGCCCGATCAATCATGACCAAAATCCCT
TAACGTGAGTTTTCGTTCCACTGAGCGTCAGACCCCGTAGAAAAGATCAAAGGATCTTCTTGAGATCCTT
TTTTTCTGCGCGTAATCTGCTGCTTGCAAACAAAAAAACCACCGCTACCAGCGGTGGTTTGTTT
Features (pLannotate 1.2.2; 6 found; start..end, strand, type, name):
    823..856     +  protein_bind   loxP: Cre-mediated recombination occurs in the 8-bp core sequence (GCATACAT). Cre recombinase
    982..1049    +  misc_RNA       tracrRNA (fragment): trans-activating CRISPR RNA for the Streptococcus pyogenes CRISPR/Cas9 system
   1074..1108    -  terminator     lambda t0 terminator: minimal transcription terminator from phage lambda (Scholtissek and Grosse, 1987)
   1182..1838    -  CDS            cat: CAT_ECOLX - Experimental evidence at protein level: Swiss-Prot protein existence level 1. This enzyme is an effector of chloramphenicol resistance in bacteria. From Escherichia coli. This protein is used as a marker in many commonly used cloning vectors, such as pACYC184.
   1839..1936    -  promoter       cat promoter: promoter of the E. coli cat gene encoding chloramphenicol acetyltransferase
   2020..514     +  rep_origin     ori (across the origin): high-copy-number ColE1/pMB1/pBR322/pUC origin of replication
