[The description below was written by a language model from this plasmid's Addgene catalogue record and pLannotate feature annotations shown in this document.]
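Description:
MTK234_014 is a small (about 2.1 kb) part plasmid from the Mammalian Toolkit (MTK), a modular cloning system for hierarchical assembly of genetic circuits for mammalian cells. It is built on the MTK234_002 backbone and is catalogued as a mammalian expression vector, although in practice it serves as a storage and donor plasmid for a single toolkit part. It is propagated in E. coli from a high-copy ColE1/pUC-type origin of replication and selected with chloramphenicol, through a cat (chloramphenicol acetyltransferase) gene driven by its native cat promoter and followed by a lambda t0 transcription terminator.

The payload is a guide RNA expression cassette for Streptococcus pyogenes Cas9 carrying a spacer directed at the human ROSA26 locus (designated site 3, insert name hROSA26 sg3). It is formatted as a "type 234" part, meaning it spans positions 2 through 4 of the toolkit's part scheme and so supplies a complete expression unit as one piece rather than separate promoter, coding and terminator parts. The feature annotation detects the tracrRNA-derived portion of the sgRNA scaffold, consistent with this cassette, along with a single loxP site just upstream of it, whose role is not explained in the record. The promoter driving the guide RNA is not annotated or stated, and the cloning sites are recorded as unknown.

According to the record, the part is intended for assembly into larger MTK constructs. Combined with Cas9, such a guide would direct cleavage at human ROSA26, a locus commonly used as a safe-harbour site for transgene integration, though the record does not state a specific downstream application.
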