Addgene plasmid #123990: MTK234_014
Purpose: Encodes the spCas9 sgRNA1 hROSA26 (site 3) gRNA expression cassette as a type 234 part to be used in the MTK system
Depositing lab: Hana El-Samad. Depositing organization: University of California, San Francisco (UCSF). Publication: A Toolkit for Rapid Modular Construction of Biological Circuits in Mammalian Cells. Fonseca JP, Bonny AR, Kumar GR, Ng AH, Town J, Wu QC, Aslankoohi E, Chen SY, Dods G, Harrigan P, Osimiri LC, Kistler AL, El-Samad H. ACS Synth Biol. 2019 Nov 15;8(11):2593-2606. doi: 10.1021/acssynbio.9b00322. Epub 2019 Nov 5. PubMed 31686495.
Backbone
  Vector backbone: MTK234_002
  Vector type: Mammalian Expression
Growth in bacteria
  Bacterial resistance: Chloramphenicol, 25 μg/mL
  Growth temperature: 37°C
  Growth strain: DH5alpha
  Copy number: Unknown
Gene/Insert
  Gene/Insert name: hROSA26 sg3
  Cloning method: Restriction Enzyme; 5′ cloning site unknown (unknown if destroyed); 3′ cloning site unknown (unknown if destroyed)
Terms and licenses: Academic/Nonprofit Terms; Industry Terms: Not Available to Industry
Depositor comments: Please visit https://www.biorxiv.org/content/10.1101/506188v2 for BioRxiv preprint
How to cite: MTK234_014 was a gift from Hana El-Samad (Addgene plasmid # 123990 ; http://n2t.net/addgene:123990 ; RRID:Addgene_123990)
